Addgene plasmid #61413: pOPINK-OTUD4 (OTU, aa 22-196)
Purpose: Expresses human OTUD4 (OTU domain) in E. coli.
Depositing lab: David Komander. Depositing organization: MRC Laboratory of Molecular Biology. Publication: OTU Deubiquitinases Reveal Mechanisms of Linkage Specificity and Enable Ubiquitin Chain Restriction Analysis. Mevissen TE, Hospenthal MK, Geurink PP, Elliott PR, Akutsu M, Arnaudo N, Ekkebus R, Kulathu Y, Wauer T, El Oualid F, Freund SM, Ovaa H, Komander D. Cell. 2013 Jul 3;154(1):169-84. doi: 10.1016/j.cell.2013.05.046. PubMed 23827681.
Backbone
  Vector backbone: pOPINK
  Backbone manufacturer: OPPF-UK
  Backbone size w/o insert (bp): 6299
  Total vector size (bp): 6495
  Vector type: Bacterial Expression
Growth in bacteria
  Bacterial resistance: Kanamycin, 50 μg/mL
  Growth temperature: 37°C
  Growth strain: DH5alpha
  Copy number: Unknown
Gene/Insert
  Gene/Insert name: OTUD4 (OTU domain-containing protein 4)
  Species: H. sapiens (human)
  Insert size (bp): 525
  Mutation: Deleted aa 1-21 and aa 197-1114.
  Entrez Gene: OTUD4 (a.k.a. DUBA6, HIN1, HSHIN1)
  Promoter: T7
  Tag / fusion protein: His6-GST-3C (N terminal on backbone)
  Cloning method: Restriction Enzyme; 5′ cloning site KpnI (destroyed during cloning); 3′ cloning site HindIII (not destroyed)
  Sequencing primers: 5′ pGEX 5’; 3′ T7 Terminal
Terms and licenses: Academic/Nonprofit Terms; Industry Terms: Not Available to Industry
How to cite: pOPINK-OTUD4 (OTU, aa 22-196) was a gift from David Komander (Addgene plasmid # 61413 ; http://n2t.net/addgene:61413 ; RRID:Addgene_61413)
