[The description below was written by a language model from this plasmid's Addgene catalogue record and pLannotate feature annotations shown in this document.]
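Description:
pOPINK-OTUD4 (OTU, aa 22-196) is a 6,495 bp bacterial expression plasmid built on the pOPINK backbone, designed to produce the catalytic OTU domain of the human deubiquitinase OTUD4 in E. coli. The backbone has a pET-like layout. It replicates from a ColE1/pMB1-type origin flanked by the bom mobility region and the rop gene, which moderates copy number, and it also carries an f1 phage origin. Selection is by kanamycin through an aph(3')-Ia resistance gene. Short remnants of a tetracycline resistance gene are annotated but are only fragments.

The expression cassette is driven by a T7 promoter immediately followed by a lac operator, with a T7 gene 10 ribosome binding site. The plasmid-borne lacI gene supplies repressor, so transcription depends on T7 RNA polymerase and can be induced with IPTG. The open reading frame begins with a His6 tag fused to Schistosoma japonicum glutathione S-transferase. According to the catalogue record, this is followed by a 3C protease cleavage site, which the feature table does not annotate separately, and then by the 525 bp OTUD4 fragment. This fragment encodes residues 22-196, with residues 1-21 and 197-1114 of the full-length protein deleted. The N-terminal tags allow nickel or glutathione affinity purification, and 3C cleavage can then release the OTU domain. Downstream of the insert, the annotation picks up a further His-tag fragment and a short T7 gene 10B-derived segment ahead of the T7 terminator. The record lists only the N-terminal tag, so these are probably untranslated backbone remnants, although the record does not confirm this.

The construct was deposited with a study of linkage specificity across OTU family deubiquitinases. It suits the production of recombinant OTUD4 catalytic domain for biochemical work such as ubiquitin chain cleavage assays.
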