Features (pLannotate 1.2.2; 21 found; start..end, strand, type, name):
     12..467     +  rep_origin     f1 ori (sequence partly withheld): f1 bacteriophage origin of replication; arrow indicates direction of (+) strand synthesis
    494..551     +  promoter       AmpR promoter (fragment): bla
    560..1375    -  CDS            KanR: aminoglycoside phosphotransferase; aph(3')-Ia; confers resistance to kanamycin in bacteria or G418 (Geneticin®) in eukaryotes
   1497..2085    +  rep_origin     ori: high-copy-number ColE1/pMB1/pBR322/pUC origin of replication
   2271..2413    -  misc_feature   bom: basis of mobility region from pBR322
   2515..2706    -  CDS            rop: Rop protein, which maintains plasmids at low copy number; rop
   2723..3103    +  CDS            YPB1_ECOLX: Protein predicted: Swiss-Prot protein existence level 4. From Escherichia coli.
   3175..3466    -  CDS            TcR (fragment): tetracycline efflux protein; tet; confers resistance to tetracycline
   3481..3502    -  protein_bind   CAP binding site: CAP binding activates transcription in the presence of cAMP. E. coli catabolite activator protein
   3515..4597    -  CDS            lacI: lac repressor; lacI; The lac repressor binds to the lac operator to inhibit transcription in E. coli. This inhibition can be relieved by adding lactose or isopropyl-β-D-thiogalactopyranoside (IPTG).
   4598..4675    -  promoter       lacI promoter: lacI
   4683..4962    -  CDS            TcR (fragment): tetracycline efflux protein; tet; confers resistance to tetracycline
   4984..5002    +  promoter       T7 promoter: promoter for bacteriophage T7 RNA polymerase
   5003..5027    +  protein_bind   lac operator: The lac repressor binds to the lac operator to inhibit transcription in E. coli. This inhibition can be relieved by adding lactose or isopropyl-β-D-thiogalactopyranoside (IPTG). lac repressor encoded by lacI
   5042..5064    +  RBS            RBS: efficient ribosome binding site from bacteriophage T7 gene 10 (Olins and Rangwala, 1989)
   5077..5094    +  CDS            7xHis (fragment): 6xHis affinity tag
   5095..5748    +  CDS            GST26_SCHJA: Experimental evidence at protein level: Swiss-Prot protein existence level 1. GST isoenzymes appear to play a central role in the parasite detoxification system. Other functions are also suspected including a role in increasing the solubility of haematin in the parasite gut. From Schistosoma japonicum (Blood fluke).
   5785..6315    +  CDS            OTUD4 (fragment): OTUD4_HUMAN - Also known as HIN-1 From Homo sapiens (Human).
   6339..6356    +  CDS            9xHis (fragment): 9xHis affinity tag
   6366..6415    +  CDS            SET1 (fragment): solubility-enhancement tag derived from T7 phage gene 10B
   6423..6470    +  terminator     T7 terminator: transcription terminator for bacteriophage T7 RNA polymerase
>Addgene plasmid #61413 | pOPINK-OTUD4 (OTU, aa 22-196) | depositor full sequence | sequence record 99874 | pOPINK-OTUD4 (OTU, aa 22-196) sequence 6495 bps
TGGCGAATGGG
[124 nt withheld, positions 12-135]
C
[91 nt withheld, positions 137-227]
A
[49 nt withheld, positions 229-277]
CCTTTGACGTTGGAGTCCACGTTCTTT
[37 nt withheld, positions 305-341]
ACCCTATCTCGGTCTATTCTTTTGATTTATAAGGGATTTTGCCGATTTCGGCCTATTGGTTAAAAAATGA
GCTGATTTAACAAAAATTTAACGCGAATTTTAACAAAATATTAACGTTTACAATTTCAGGTGGCACTTTT
CGGGGAAATGTGCGCGGAACCCCTATTTGTTTATTTTTCTAAATACATTCAAATATGTATCCGCTCATGA
ATTAATTCTTAGAAAAACTCATCGAGCATCAAATGAAACTGCAATTTATTCATATCAGGATTATCAATAC
CATATTTTTGAAAAAGCCGTTTCTGTAATGAAGGAGAAAACTCACCGAGGCAGTTCCATAGGATGGCAAG
ATCCTGGTATCGGTCTGCGATTCCGACTCGTCCAACATCAATACAACCTATTAATTTCCCCTCGTCAAAA
ATAAGGTTATCAAGTGAGAAATCACCATGAGTGACGACTGAATCCGGTGAGAATGGCAAAAGTTTATGCA
TTTCTTTCCAGACTTGTTCAACAGGCCAGCCATTACGCTCGTCATCAAAATCACTCGCATCAACCAAACC
GTTATTCATTCGTGATTGCGCCTGAGCGAGACGAAATACGCGATCGCTGTTAAAAGGACAATTACAAACA
GGAATCGAATGCAACCGGCGCAGGAACACTGCCAGCGCATCAACAATATTTTCACCTGAATCAGGATATT
CTTCTAATACCTGGAATGCTGTTTTCCCGGGGATCGCAGTGGTGAGTAACCATGCATCATCAGGAGTACG
GATAAAATGCTTGATGGTCGGAAGAGGCATAAATTCCGTCAGCCAGTTTAGTCTGACCATCTCATCTGTA
ACATCATTGGCAACGCTACCTTTGCCATGTTTCAGAAACAACTCTGGCGCATCGGGCTTCCCATACAATC
GATAGATTGTCGCACCTGATTGCCCGACATTATCGCGAGCCCATTTATACCCATATAAATCAGCATCCAT
GTTGGAATTTAATCGCGGCCTAGAGCAAGACGTTTCCCGTTGAATATGGCTCATAACACCCCTTGTATTA
CTGTTTATGTAAGCAGACAGTTTTATTGTTCATGACCAAAATCCCTTAACGTGAGTTTTCGTTCCACTGA
GCGTCAGACCCCGTAGAAAAGATCAAAGGATCTTCTTGAGATCCTTTTTTTCTGCGCGTAATCTGCTGCT
TGCAAACAAAAAAACCACCGCTACCAGCGGTGGTTTGTTTGCCGGATCAAGAGCTACCAACTCTTTTTCC
GAAGGTAACTGGCTTCAGCAGAGCGCAGATACCAAATACTGTCCTTCTAGTGTAGCCGTAGTTAGGCCAC
CACTTCAAGAACTCTGTAGCACCGCCTACATACCTCGCTCTGCTAATCCTGTTACCAGTGGCTGCTGCCA
GTGGCGATAAGTCGTGTCTTACCGGGTTGGACTCAAGACGATAGTTACCGGATAAGGCGCAGCGGTCGGG
CTGAACGGGGGGTTCGTGCACACAGCCCAGCTTGGAGCGAACGACCTACACCGAACTGAGATACCTACAG
CGTGAGCTATGAGAAAGCGCCACGCTTCCCGAAGGGAGAAAGGCGGACAGGTATCCGGTAAGCGGCAGGG
TCGGAACAGGAGAGCGCACGAGGGAGCTTCCAGGGGGAAACGCCTGGTATCTTTATAGTCCTGTCGGGTT
TCGCCACCTCTGACTTGAGCGTCGATTTTTGTGATGCTCGTCAGGGGGGCGGAGCCTATGGAAAAACGCC
AGCAACGCGGCCTTTTTACGGTTCCTGGCCTTTTGCTGGCCTTTTGCTCACATGTTCTTTCCTGCGTTAT
CCCCTGATTCTGTGGATAACCGTATTACCGCCTTTGAGTGAGCTGATACCGCTCGCCGCAGCCGAACGAC
CGAGCGCAGCGAGTCAGTGAGCGAGGAAGCGGAAGAGCGCCTGATGCGGTATTTTCTCCTTACGCATCTG
TGCGGTATTTCACACCGCATATATGGTGCACTCTCAGTACAATCTGCTCTGATGCCGCATAGTTAAGCCA
GTATACACTCCGCTATCGCTACGTGACTGGGTCATGGCTGCGCCCCGACACCCGCCAACACCCGCTGACG
CGCCCTGACGGGCTTGTCTGCTCCCGGCATCCGCTTACAGACAAGCTGTGACCGTCTCCGGGAGCTGCAT
GTGTCAGAGGTTTTCACCGTCATCACCGAAACGCGCGAGGCAGCTGCGGTAAAGCTCATCAGCGTGGTCG
TGAAGCGATTCACAGATGTCTGCCTGTTCATCCGCGTCCAGCTCGTTGAGTTTCTCCAGAAGCGTTAATG
TCTGGCTTCTGATAAAGCGGGCCATGTTAAGGGCGGTTTTTTCCTGTTTGGTCACTGATGCCTCCGTGTA
AGGGGGATTTCTGTTCATGGGGGTAATGATACCGATGAAACGAGAGAGGATGCTCACGATACGGGTTACT
GATGATGAACATGCCCGGTTACTGGAACGTTGTGAGGGTAAACAACTGGCGGTATGGATGCGGCGGGACC
AGAGAAAAATCACTCAGGGTCAATGCCAGCGCTTCGTTAATACAGATGTAGGTGTTCCACAGGGTAGCCA
GCAGCATCCTGCGATGCAGATCCGGAACATAATGGTGCAGGGCGCTGACTTCCGCGTTTCCAGACTTTAC
GAAACACGGAAACCGAAGACCATTCATGTTGTTGCTCAGGTCGCAGACGTTTTGCAGCAGCAGTCGCTTC
ACGTTCGCTCGCGTATCGGTGATTCATTCTGCTAACCAGTAAGGCAACCCCGCCAGCCTAGCCGGGTCCT
CAACGACAGGAGCACGATCATGCGCACCCGTGGGGCCGCCATGCCGGCGATAATGGCCTGCTTCTCGCCG
AAACGTTTGGTGGCGGGACCAGTGACGAAGGCTTGAGCGAGGGCGTGCAAGATTCCGAATACCGCAAGCG
ACAGGCCGATCATCGTCGCGCTCCAGCGAAAGCGGTCCTCGCCGAAAATGACCCAGAGCGCTGCCGGCAC
CTGTCCTACGAGTTGCATGATAAAGAAGACAGTCATAAGTGCGGCGACGATAGTCATGCCCCGCGCCCAC
CGGAAGGAGCTGACTGGGTTGAAGGCTCTCAAGGGCATCGGTCGAGATCCCGGTGCCTAATGAGTGAGCT
AACTTACATTAATTGCGTTGCGCTCACTGCCCGCTTTCCAGTCGGGAAACCTGTCGTGCCAGCTGCATTA
ATGAATCGGCCAACGCGCGGGGAGAGGCGGTTTGCGTATTGGGCGCCAGGGTGGTTTTTCTTTTCACCAG
TGAGACGGGCAACAGCTGATTGCCCTTCACCGCCTGGCCCTGAGAGAGTTGCAGCAAGCGGTCCACGCTG
GTTTGCCCCAGCAGGCGAAAATCCTGTTTGATGGTGGTTAACGGCGGGATATAACATGAGCTGTCTTCGG
TATCGTCGTATCCCACTACCGAGATATCCGCACCAACGCGCAGCCCGGACTCGGTAATGGCGCGCATTGC
GCCCAGCGCCATCTGATCGTTGGCAACCAGCATCGCAGTGGGAACGATGCCCTCATTCAGCATTTGCATG
GTTTGTTGAAAACCGGACATGGCACTCCAGTCGCCTTCCCGTTCCGCTATCGGCTGAATTTGATTGCGAG
TGAGATATTTATGCCAGCCAGCCAGACGCAGACGCGCCGAGACAGAACTTAATGGGCCCGCTAACAGCGC
GATTTGCTGGTGACCCAATGCGACCAGATGCTCCACGCCCAGTCGCGTACCGTCTTCATGGGAGAAAATA
ATACTGTTGATGGGTGTCTGGTCAGAGACATCAAGAAATAACGCCGGAACATTAGTGCAGGCAGCTTCCA
CAGCAATGGCATCCTGGTCATCCAGCGGATAGTTAATGATCAGCCCACTGACGCGTTGCGCGAGAAGATT
GTGCACCGCCGCTTTACAGGCTTCGACGCCGCTTCGTTCTACCATCGACACCACCACGCTGGCACCCAGT
TGATCGGCGCGAGATTTAATCGCCGCGACAATTTGCGACGGCGCGTGCAGGGCCAGACTGGAGGTGGCAA
CGCCAATCAGCAACGACTGTTTGCCCGCCAGTTGTTGTGCCACGCGGTTGGGAATGTAATTCAGCTCCGC
CATCGCCGCTTCCACTTTTTCCCGCGTTTTCGCAGAAACGTGGCTGGCCTGGTTCACCACGCGGGAAACG
GTCTGATAAGAGACACCGGCATACTCTGCGACATCGTATAACGTTACTGGTTTCACATTCACCACCCTGA
ATTGACTCTCTTCCGGGCGCTATCATGCCATACCGCGAAAGGTTTTGCGCCATTCGATGGTGTCCGGGAT
CTCGACGCTCTCCCTTATGCGACTCCTGCATTAGGAAGCAGCCCAGTAGTAGGTTGAGGCCGTTGAGCAC
CGCCGCCGCAAGGAATGGTGCATGCAAGGAGATGGCGCCCAACAGTCCCCCGGCCACGGGGCCTGCCACC
ATACCCACGCCGAAACAAGCGCTCATGAGCCCGAAGTGGCGAGCCCGATCTTCCCCATCGGTGATGTCGG
CGATATAGGCGCCAGCAACCGCACCTGTGGCGCCGGTGATGCCGGCCACGATGCGTCCGGCGTAGAGGAT
CGAGATCTCGATCCCGCGAAATTAATACGACTCACTATAGGGGAATTGTGAGCGGATAACAATTCCCCTC
TAGAAATAATTTTGTTTAACTTTAAGAAGGAGATATACCATGGCACATCACCATCACCATCACATGTCCC
CTATACTAGGTTATTGGAAAATTAAGGGCCTTGTGCAACCCACTCGACTTCTTTTGGAATATCTTGAAGA
AAAATATGAAGAGCATTTGTATGAGCGCGATGAAGGTGATAAATGGCGAAACAAAAAGTTTGAATTGGGT
TTGGAGTTTCCCAATCTTCCTTATTATATTGATGGTGATGTTAAATTAACACAGTCTATGGCCATCATAC
GTTATATAGCTGACAAGCACAACATGTTGGGTGGTTGTCCAAAAGAGCGTGCAGAGATTTCAATGCTTGA
AGGAGCGGTTTTGGATATTAGATACGGTGTTTCGAGAATTGCATATAGTAAAGACTTTGAAACTCTCAAA
GTTGATTTTCTTAGCAAGCTACCTGAAATGCTGAAAATGTTCGAAGATCGTTTATGTCATAAAACATATT
TAAATGGTGATCATGTAACCCATCCTGACTTCATGTTGTATGACGCTCTTGATGTTGTTTTATACATGGA
CCCAATGTGCCTGGATGCGTTCCCAAAATTAGTTTGTTTTAAAAAACGTATTGAAGCTATCCCACAAATT
GATAAGTACTTGAAATCCAGCAAGTATATAGCATGGCCTTTGCAGGGCTGGCAAGCCACGTTTGGTGGTG
GCGACCATCCTCCAAAATCGGATCTGAGCAGCGGTCTGGAAGTTCTGTTTCAGGGCCCGGCGACGCCCAT
GGACGCCTATCTGCGGAAACTGGGCTTGTATCGGAAACTGGTCGCCAAGGACGGGTCGTGCCTGTTCCGG
GCCGTGGCGGAGCAGGTATTGCACTCTCAGTCTCGCCATGTTGAAGTCAGAATGGCCTGTATTCACTATC
TTCGAGAGAACAGAGAGAAATTTGAAGCGTTTATAGAAGGATCATTTGAAGAATATTTAAAGCGTTTGGA
AAATCCACAGGAATGGGTAGGACAAGTGGAAATAAGTGCCCTTTCTCTTATGTACAGGAAAGATTTTATA
ATTTATCGGGAACCAAATGTTTCTCCTTCACAAGTAACAGAAAATAATTTTCCTGAAAAGGTGTTACTGT
GTTTTTCAAATGGAAATCATTATGATATTGTGTATCCCATAAAGTATAAAGAAAGCTCTGCTATGTGTCA
GTCTCTCCTTTATGAATTGCTGTATGAGAAGGTATTTAAAACTGATGTTAGTAAAATTGTGATGGAACTA
GACACGTTGGAAGTAGCTGATGAATAAAGCTTTCTAGACCATTTAAACACCACCACCACCACCACTGAGA
TCCGGCTGCTAACAAAGCCCGAAAGGAAGCTGAGTTGGCTGCTGCCACCGCTGAGCAATAACTAGCATAA
CCCCTTGGGGCCTCTAAACGGGTCTTGAGGGGTTTTTTGCTGAAAGGAGGAACTATATCCGGAT
