>Addgene plasmid #61413 | pOPINK-OTUD4 (OTU, aa 22-196) | addgene partial sequence | sequence record 101898 | T7 5'-TAATACGACTCACTATAGGG-3'
TTTGTTTAACTTTAAGAAGGAGATATACCATGGCACATCACCATCACCATCACATGTCCCCTATACTAGG
TTATTGGAAAATTAAGGGCCTTGTGCAACCCACTCGACTTCTTTTGGAATATCTTGAAGAAAAATATGAA
GAGCATTTGTATGAGCGCGATGAAGGTGATAAATGGCGAAACAAAAAGTTTGAATTGGGTTTGGAGTTTC
CCAATCTTCCTTATTATATTGATGGTGATGTTAAATTAACACAGTCTATGGCCATCATACGTTATATAGC
TGACAAGCACAACATGTTGGGTGGTTGTCCAAAAGAGCGTGCAGAGATTTCAATGCTTGAAGGAGCGGTT
TTGGATATTAGATACGGTGTTTCGAGAATTGCATATAGTAAAGACTTTGAAACTCTCAAAGTTGATTTTC
TTAGCAAGCTACCTGAAATGCTGAAAATGTTCGAAGATCGTTTATGTCATAAAACATATTTAAATGGTGA
TCATGTAACCCATCCTGACTTCATGTTGTATGACGCTCTTGATGTTGTTTTATACATGGACCCAATGTGC
CTGGATGCGTTCCCAAAATTAGTTTGTTTTAAAAAACGTATTGAAGCTATCCCACAAATTGATAAGTACT
TGAAATCCAGCAAGTATATAGCATGGCCTTTGCAGGGCTGGCAAGCCACGTTTGGTGGTGGCGACCATCC
TCCAAAATCGGATCTGAGCAGCGGTCTGGAAGTTCTGTTTCAGGGCCCGGCGACGCCCATGGACGCCTAT
CTGCGGAAACTGGGCTTGTATCGGAAACTGGTCGCCAAGGACGGGTCGTGCCTGTTCCGGGCCGTGGCGG
AGCA
