>Addgene plasmid #61413 | pOPINK-OTUD4 (OTU, aa 22-196) | addgene partial sequence | sequence record 101899 | T7term 5'-GCTAGTTATTGCTCAGCGG-3'
TGGTGATCATGTAACCCATCCTGACTTCATGTTGTATGACGCTCTTGATGTTGTTTTATACATGGACCCA
ATGTGCCTGGATGCGTTCCCAAAATTAGTTTGTTTTAAAAAACGTATTGAAGCTATCCCACAAATTGATA
AGTACTTGAAATCCAGCAAGTATATAGCATGGCCTTTGCAGGGCTGGCAAGCCACGTTTGGTGGTGGCGA
CCATCCTCCAAAATCGGATCTGAGCAGCGGTCTGGAAGTTCTGTTTCAGGGCCCGGCGACGCCCATGGAC
GCCTATCTGCGGAAACTGGGCTTGTATCGGAAACTGGTCGCCAAGGACGGGTCGTGCCTGTTCCGGGCCG
TGGCGGAGCAGGTATTGCACTCTCAGTCTCGCCATGTTGAAGTCAGAATGGCCTGTATTCACTATCTTCG
AGAGAACAGAGAGAAATTTGAAGCGTTTATAGAAGGATCATTTGAAGAATATTTAAAGCGTTTGGAAAAT
CCACAGGAATGGGTAGGACAAGTGGAAATAAGTGCCCTTTCTCTTATGTACAGGAAAGATTTTATAATTT
ATCGGGAACCAAATGTTTCTCCTTCACAAGTAACAGAAAATAATTTTCCTGAAAAGGTGTTACTGTGTTT
TTCAAATGGAAATCATTATGATATTGTGTATCCCATAAAGTATAAAGAAAGCTCTGCTATGTGTCAGTCT
CTCCTTTATGAATTGCTGTATGAGAAGGTATTTAAAACTGATGTTAGTAAAATTGTGATGGAACTAGACA
CGTTGGAAGTAGCTGATGAATAAAGCTTTCTAGACCATTTAAACACCACCACCACCACCACTGAGATCCG
GCTGCTAAC
